Addgene plasmid #22310: plp
Purpose: (Empty Backbone)
Depositing lab: David Bartel. Depositing organization: Whitehead Institute for Biomedical Research. Publication: RNAi in budding yeast. Drinnenberg IA, Weinberg DE, Xie KT, Mower JP, Wolfe KH, Fink GR, Bartel DP. Science. 2009 Oct 23;326(5952):544-550. doi: 10.1126/science.1176945. Epub 2009 Sep 10. PubMed 19745116.
Backbone
  Vector backbone: pYES2.1 modified
  Backbone size (bp): 5857
  Vector type: Yeast Expression ; Integrating plasmid
  Selectable markers: URA3
Growth in bacteria
  Bacterial resistance: Ampicillin, 100 μg/mL
  Growth temperature: 37°C
  Growth strain: DH5alpha
  Copy number: Unknown
Gene/Insert
  Gene/Insert name: None
  Cloning method: Restriction Enzyme; 5′ cloning site PvuII (not destroyed); 3′ cloning site XbaI (not destroyed)
  Sequencing primers: 5′ GAL1; 3′ CYC1
Terms and licenses: Academic/Nonprofit Terms; Industry Terms: Not Available to Industry
Depositor comments: A MCS containing XhoI and EcoRI sites was cloned between the PvuII and XbaI sites of pYES2.1. The empty vector was created by replacing the hairpin of pIp-strongSC_GFP with XhoI and EagI sites To make this plasmid integrating, the 2micron and f1 origins were replaced (using NheI and SpeI sites with sequence from S. castellii sc633:288301-289016 (amplified from genomic DNA with 5'-AAAAGCTAGCGATCCCTTATCAAATATGGTAC and 5'-AAAAACTAGTGTAGAATCCAGAGAATAGAATC). Please note that Addgene's sequencing results differ from the full plasmid sequence from the depositing laboratory by a single nucleotide mismatch at bp# 3135 in the vector backbone. This mismatch is not known to affect plasmid function.
How to cite: plp was a gift from David Bartel (Addgene plasmid # 22310 ; http://n2t.net/addgene:22310 ; RRID:Addgene_22310)
