[The description below was written by a language model from this plasmid's Addgene catalogue record and pLannotate feature annotations shown in this document.]
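Description:
plp is an empty yeast expression backbone derived from a modified pYES2.1 and converted from an episomal to an integrating plasmid. In E. coli it is maintained through a high-copy ColE1/pUC-type origin and selected with ampicillin via the β-lactamase gene. In yeast it is selected through the S. cerevisiae URA3 marker with its own promoter, which complements uracil auxotrophy and can be counterselected with 5-FOA. According to the depositor comments, the 2-micron and f1 origins of the parent vector were removed and replaced with a roughly 700 bp segment of Saccharomyces castellii genomic DNA. Without a yeast replication origin, the plasmid should persist only by recombining into the chromosome, with the S. castellii segment presumably serving as the targeting homology. Consistent with this, the feature table shows no 2-micron or f1 origin.

The expression cassette consists of the galactose-inducible, Gal4-regulated GAL1 promoter followed by a short cloning region and the CYC1 transcription terminator. There is no insert. The depositor notes that a polylinker was introduced between the PvuII and XbaI sites of pYES2.1, and that this empty version was made by replacing the hairpin of a related GFP-targeting construct with XhoI and EagI sites. This suggests the vector is intended for cloning inducible hairpin or other sequences, in line with the associated work on RNAi in budding yeast. The short ADH1 promoter, lacI and AmpR promoter hits in the annotation are small fragments and probably not functional elements. The catalogue lists a backbone size of 5857 bp, whereas the depositor's full sequence is 5478 nt; the record does not explain the difference. A single-nucleotide backbone mismatch between repository sequencing and the depositor sequence is noted as not known to affect function.
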