Features (pLannotate 1.2.2; 9 found; start..end, strand, type, name):
    211..426     -  promoter       URA3 promoter: S. cerevisiae URA3
   1527..1543    -  promoter       ADH1 promoter (fragment): S. cerevisiae ADH1; promoter for alcohol dehydrogenase 1
   2163..2604    +  promoter       GAL1 promoter: S. cerevisiae GAL1; inducible promoter, regulated by Gal4
   2675..2922    +  terminator     CYC1 terminator: S. cerevisiae CYC1; transcription terminator for CYC1
   2934..2987    -  CDS            lacI (fragment): lac repressor; lacI; The lac repressor binds to the lac operator to inhibit transcription in E. coli. This inhibition can be relieved by adding lactose or isopropyl-β-D-thiogalactopyranoside (IPTG).
   3170..3758    -  rep_origin     ori: high-copy-number ColE1/pMB1/pBR322/pUC origin of replication
   3929..4789    -  CDS            AmpR: β-lactamase; bla; confers resistance to ampicillin, carbenicillin, and related antibiotics
   4790..4806    -  promoter       AmpR promoter (fragment): bla
   4885..210     -  CDS            URA3 (across the origin): orotidine-5'-phosphate decarboxylase, required for uracil biosynthesis; S. cerevisiae URA3; yeast auxotrophic marker, counterselectable with 5-fluoroorotic acid (5-FOA)
>Addgene plasmid #22310 | plp | depositor full sequence | sequence record 45169 | plp sequence 5478 bps
CATGGAAAAATCAGTCAAGATATCCACATGTGTTTTTAGTAAACAAATTTTGGGACCTAATGCTTCAACT
AACTCCAGTAATTCCTTGGTGGTACGAACATCCAATGAAGCACACAAGTTTGTTTGCTTTTCGTGCATGA
TATTAAATAGCTTGGCAGCAACAGGACTAGGATGAGTAGCAGCACGTTCCTTATATGTAGCTTTCGACAT
GATTTATCTTCGTTTCCTGCAGGTTTTTGTTCTGTGCAGTTGGGTTAAGAATACTGGGCAATTTCATGTT
TCTTCAACACTACATATGCGTATATATACCAATCTAAGTCTGTGCTCCTTCCTTCGTTCTTCCTTCTGTT
CGGAGATTACCGAATCAAAAAAATTTCAAAGAAACCGAAATCAAAAAAAAGAATAAAAAAAAAATGATGA
ATTGAATTGAAAAGCTAGCGATCCCTTATCAAATATGGTACTTAAAAGTGAAGATTTCTCTTTTTTTTGG
AATTTATTTTACTTTTTGATCTTCTTTTACTATTGTAAAAGGTAAAATTAGATAAATAAAAATTCTATGC
TAATCAATATAAATAATTTTTCAGTTTCACTAAAAACCTCTAAGTACATACAATGGACTTCATGATCAAC
AGCTATTCTATTGTTCACATTGTTGCCCCTGTATTTAACAAAAAAAAGGCCTTCTCAGAAATGTATCCCT
TTCAATAATGATGCCCTTGATAGCGCCGCTAAAGAAGAAAGAGTTATGAGAAATAATTCTTTGACATTTC
AAGTACAGTATAGACAGAAAACAAATTTAGGGGTGGGAAAGAGTTTACAGAAAAAGCATATTGAGGAAAA
CATCTGGTAAATAAAAGCTGTGAGTTACCGGTTTTTTCCCTCTCCAGCCTGATACTATGAGAAAATACCC
ATGATTTTTCTCATAGTATCGAAGAAGTGCAGACAAGGTCGAAAACGCCTTCTATTTCCACCTGTCACAA
AATCCAATCCACTATATAATGTTAATTGATCTAATCTAGTAAAAAATATAGTCAAGGAACCAATACTGTC
AAATGGGAGTACTAACGTACAATGAAAAACAAGATAAAGGTGAACAGCCCAATTGAAGAAAGGAAAGAAA
ACAAGTCTACCTTTTGCTGTTTTAGGATAAATACTTTTTATAAAAGCGGTCTTAAAAGTCCAGAAAGTTA
CACCTTCTTCCCTAAAGAACATGTATTATAACCACGACTCCAAGCACCTACCTCTATACGTTTTAATGAA
TATACGTAAGATGTGTTTAACGCTACTTGATAGGATACTCCAATCTGAGAGCTCTATACTTCACTTTCAA
ATACGTAATTACTATGCACAAGGGAAACATATCGGTTTCCCTGCATAAATAAGTTCTTACACCTTCTCTC
CACGTAATCGATATTACGCAAATACGTACTTTCTCAGTAATAACCGCCCACGCCAAGAGGACCCCCACAT
TATAACAAGCAATCTCCGGTATAATTTGCGGGGCCGGTGAAACTCCGAGAAAAAAGGAAAAGAAAAAAAA
AGAGGCGCCGTTGGCACAAAACCCAGACACCGGAATTCCGCATTTTCTATTACAGGAATCCACCACCCAC
GCATCTATAGGTATAATTTTGGCAGCCCCCAACTAAAAAATGATCAGTTTCCTCTACCCCTAAAGGTTTT
CACCAACAGGGTTAATACCCTCATAATAGTACTCAGTATAAGCTCCATTCATCAGGAAAGCAAGAGACCA
CTTAAATATAAAGTAAAGAAGCTTTCAAGAGAGGCTCCATTACTATGGGAAGGGGACTGTCGTGGACGAA
ATACGCCACAATTTTGCCGAGAAGGTCATTAGTATGTCCAAGAAACCCTAGGTGTAAAGTCGGGAAATCC
GAATCTCCGATTTTGGAGGGGCCCATGCCCTACTTTTTTTCGCCAGGGGTGAAATTCCAAACCCGTGCGC
GTTCTTGGAATTTGACAGCGCATTGAGTATGTGCTGCGTATTCCCACTATCATGACGCGCCCTTTATCTG
GGAAAAATGGAACTGGATGCTGAAATATTTCACTCTCAGATCACATATCCCAAATCCTGTGAGTGAATTG
TTTGGTCAGGCGACCAAACAGGAATATGGAATAGATTCTATTCTCTGGATTCTACACTAGTACGGATTAG
AAGCCGCCGAGCGGGTGACAGCCCTCCGAAGGAAGACTCTCCTCCGTGCGTCCTCGTCTTCACCGGTCGC
GTTCCTGAAACGCAGATGTGCCTCGCGCCGCACTGCTCCGAACAATAAAGATTCTACAATACTAGCTTTT
ATGGTTATGAAGAGGAAAAATTGGCAGTAACCTGGCCCCACAAACCTTCAAATGAACGAATCAAATTAAC
AACCATAGGATGATAATGCGATTAGTTTTTTAGCCTTATTTCTGGGGTAATTAATCAGCGAAGCGATGAT
TTTTGATCTATTAACAGATATATAAATGCAAAAACTGCATAACCACTTTAACTAATACTTTCAACATTTT
CGGTTTGTATTACTTCTTATTCAAATGTAATAAAAGTATCAACAAAAAATTGTTAATATACCTCTATACT
TTAACGTCAAGGAGAAAAAACCCCGGATCGGACTACTAGCAGCTGAAACTCGAGCCTGCAGGCGGCCGCA
TCTAGAGGGCCGCATCATGTAATTAGTTATGTCACGCTTACATTCACGCCCTCCCCCCACATCCGCTCTA
ACCGAAAAGGAAGGAGTTAGACAACCTGAAGTCTAGGTCCCTATTTATTTTTTTATAGTTATGTTAGTAT
TAAGAACGTTATTTATATTTCAAATTTTTCTTTTTTTTCTGTACAGACGCGTGTACGCATGTAACATTAT
ACTGAAAACCTTGCTTGAGAAGGTTTTGGGACGCTCGAAGGCTTTAATTTGCAAGCTGCGGCCCTGCATT
AATGAATCGGCCAACGCGCGGGGAGAGGCGGTTTGCGTATTGGGCGCTCTTCCGCTTCCTCGCTCACTGA
CTCGCTGCGCTCGGTCGTTCGGCTGCGGCGAGCGGTATCAGCTCACTCAAAGGCGGTAATACGGTTATCC
ACAGAATCAGGGGATAACGCAGGAAAGAACATGTGAGCAAAAGGCCAGCAAAAGCCCAGGAACCGTAAAA
AGGCCGCGTTGCTGGCGTTTTTCCATAGGCTCCGCCCCCCTGACGAGCATCACAAAAATCGACGCTCAAG
TCAGAGGTGGCGAAACCCGACAGGACTATAAAGATACCAGGCGTTTCCCCCTGGAAGCTCCCTCGTGCGC
TCTCCTGTTCCGACCCTGCCGCTTACCGGATACCTGTCCGCCTTTCTCCCTTCGGGAAGCGTGGCGCTTT
CTCATAGCTCACGCTGTAGGTATCTCAGTTCGGTGTAGGTCGTTCGCTCCAAGCTGGGCTGTGTGCACGA
ACCCCCCGTTCAGCCCGACCGCTGCGCCTTATCCGGTAACTATCGTCTTGAGTCCAACCCGGTAAGACAC
GACTTATCGCCACTGGCAGCAGCCACTGGTAACAGGATTAGCAGAGCGAGGTATGTAGGCGGTGCTACAG
AGTTCTTGAAGTGGTGGCCTAACTACGGCTACACTAGAAGGACAGTATTTGGTATCTGCGCTCTGCTGAA
GCCAGTTACCTTCGGAAAAAGAGTTGGTAGCTCTTGATCCGGCAAACAAACCACCGCTGGTAGCGGTGGT
TTTTTTGTTTGCAAGCAGCAGATTACGCGCAGAAAAAAAGGATCTCAAGAAGATCCTTTGATCTTTTCTA
CGGGGTCTGACGCTCAGTGGAACGAAAACTCACGTTAAGGGATTTTGGTCATGAGATTATCAAAAAGGAT
CTTCACCTAGATCCTTTTAAATTAAAAATGAAGTTTTAAATCAATCTAAAGTATATATGAGTAAACTTGG
TCTGACAGTTACCAATGCTTAATCAGTGAGGCACCTATCTCAGCGATCTGTCTATTTCGTTCATCCATAG
TTGCCTGACTCCCCGTCGTGTAGATAACTACGATACGGGAGCGCTTACCATCTGGCCCCAGTGCTGCAAT
GATACCGCGAGACCCACGCTCACCGGCTCCAGATTTATCAGCAATAAACCAGCCAGCCGGAAGGGCCGAG
CGCAGAAGTGGTCCTGCAACTTTATCCGCCTCCATTCAGTCTATTAATTGTTGCCGGGAAGCTAGAGTAA
GTAGTTCGCCAGTTAATAGTTTGCGCAACGTTGTTGGCATTGCTACAGGCATCGTGGTGTCACTCTCGTC
GTTTGGTATGGCTTCATTCAGCTCCGGTTCCCAACGATCAAGGCGAGTTACATGATCCCCCATGTTGTGC
AAAAAAGCGGTTAGCTCCTTCGGTCCTCCGATCGTTGTCAGAAGTAAGTTGGCCGCAGTGTTATCACTCA
TGGTTATGGCAGCACTGCATAATTCTCTTACTGTCATGCCATCCGTAAGATGCTTTTCTGTGACTGGTGA
GTACTCAACCAAGTCATTCTGAGAATAGTGTATGCGGCGACCGAGTTGCTCTTGCCCGGCGTCAATACGG
GATAATAGTGTATCACATAGCAGAACTTTAAAAGTGCTCATCATTGGAAAACGTTCTTCGGGGCGAAAAC
TCTCAAGGATCTTACCGCTGTTGAGATCCAGTTCGATGTAACCCACTCGTGCACCCAACTGATCTTCAGC
ATCTTTTACTTTCACCAGCGTTTCTGGGTGAGCAAAAACAGGAAGGCAAAATGCCGCAAAAAAGGGAATA
AGGGCGACACGGAAATGTTGAATACTCATACTCTTCCTTTTTCAATGGGTAATAACTGATATAATTAAAT
TGAAGCTCTAATTTGTGAGTTTAGTATACATGCATTTACTTATAATACAGTTTTTTAGTTTTGCTGGCCG
CATCTTCTCAAATATGCTTCCCAGCCTGCTTTTCTGTAACGTTCACCCTCTACCTTAGCATCCCTTCCCT
TTGCAAATAGTCCTCTTCCAACAATAATAATGTCAGATCCTGTAGAGACCACATCATCCACGGTTCTATA
CTGTTGACCCAATGCGTCTCCCTTGTCATCTAAACCCACACCGGGTGTCATAATCAACCAATCGTAACCT
TCATCTCTTCCACCCATGTCTCTTTGAGCAATAAAGCCGATAACAAAATCTTTGTCGCTCTTCGCAATGT
CAACAGTACCCTTAGTATATTCTCCAGTAGATAGGGAGCCCTTGCATGACAATTCTGCTAACATCAAAAG
GCCTCTAGGTTCCTTTGTTACTTCTTCTGCCGCCTGCTTCAAACCGCTAACAATACCTGGGCCCACCACA
CCGTGTGCATTCGTAATGTCTGCCCATTCTGCTATTCTGTATACACCCGCAGAGTACTGCAATTTGACTG
TATTACCAATGTCAGCAAATTTTCTGTCTTCGAAGAGTAAAAAATTGTACTTGGCGGATAATGCCTTTAG
CGGCTTAACTGTGCCCTC
