>Addgene plasmid #22310 | plp | addgene partial sequence | sequence record 28139 | 22310 with GAL1
ACTACTAGCAGCTGAAACTCGAGCCTGCAGGCGGCCGCATCTAGAGGGCCGCATCATGTAATTAGTTATG
TCACGCTTACATTCACGCCCTCCCCCCACATCCGCTCTAACCGAAAAGGAAGGAGTTAGACAACCTGAAG
TCTAGGTCCCTATTTATTTTTTTATAGTTATGTTAGTATTAAGAACGTTATTTATATTTCAAATTTTTCT
TTTTTTTCTGTACAGACGCGTGTACGCATGTAACATTATACTGAAAACCTTGCTTGAGAAGGTTTTGGGA
CGCTCGAAGGCTTTAATTTGCAAGCTGCGGCCCTGCATTAATGAATCGGCCAACGCGCGGGGAGAGGCGG
TTTGCGTATTGGGCGCTCTTCCGCTTCCTCGCTCACTGACTCGCTGCGCTCGGTCGTTCGGCTGCGGCGA
GCGGTATCAGCTCACTCAAAGGCGGTAATACGGTTATCCACAGAATCAGGGGATAACGCAGGAAAGAACA
TGTGAGCAAAAGGCCAGCAAAAGGCCAGGAACCGTAAAAAGGCCGCGTTGCTGGCGTTTTTCCATAGGCT
CCGCCCCCCTGACGAGCATCACAAAAATCGACGCTCAAGTCAGAGGTGGCGAAACCCGACAGGACTATAA
AGATACCAGGCGTTTCCCCCTGGAAGCTCCCTCGTGCGCTCTCCTGTTCCGACCCTGCCGCTTA
